Addgene plasmid #27069: pGMCKq1-10M1-sspBmyc
Depositing lab: Dirk Schnappinger. Depositing organization: Cornell University. Publication: Protein inactivation in mycobacteria by controlled proteolysis and its application to deplete the beta subunit of RNA polymerase. Kim JH, Wei JR, Wallach JB, Robbins RS, Rubin EJ, Schnappinger D. Nucleic Acids Res. 2011 Mar;39(6):2210-20. doi: 10.1093/nar/gkq1149 PubMed 21075796.
Backbone
  Vector backbone: pDE43-MCKq1
  Backbone size w/o insert (bp): 5993
  Vector type: Bacterial Expression
Growth in bacteria
  Bacterial resistance: Kanamycin, 50 μg/mL
  Growth temperature: 37°C
  Growth strain: DH5alpha
  Copy number: Low Copy
Gene/Insert
  Gene/Insert name: tetR-PmyctetO-sspB
  Species: synthetic gene
  Insert size (bp): 1750
  Cloning method: Restriction Enzyme
  Sequencing primers: 5′ n/a
Terms and licenses: Academic/Nonprofit Terms; Industry Terms: Not Available to Industry
How to cite: pGMCKq1-10M1-sspBmyc was a gift from Dirk Schnappinger (Addgene plasmid # 27069 ; http://n2t.net/addgene:27069 ; RRID:Addgene_27069)
