[The description below was written by a language model from this plasmid's Addgene catalogue record and pLannotate feature annotations shown in this document.]
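Description:
pGMCKq1-10M1-sspBmyc is a kanamycin-selected bacterial expression plasmid built on the pDE43-MCKq1 backbone and designed to deliver a tetracycline-regulated sspB cassette into mycobacteria. In E. coli it replicates from a ColE1/pMB1-type origin (the catalogue lists it as low copy, although the annotation describes this origin class as high copy) and is selected with the aph(3')-Ia kanamycin resistance gene. No mycobacterial replication origin is annotated. Instead, the backbone carries the mycobacteriophage L5 integrase gene with flanking phage sequence, which indicates that the plasmid is maintained in mycobacteria by site-specific integration into the chromosome as a single copy. An rrnB T1 terminator lies between this backbone region and the payload.

The payload, catalogued as the synthetic insert tetR-PmyctetO-sspB, is bracketed and subdivided by Gateway attB4, attB1, attB2 and attB3 sites, consistent with multisite Gateway assembly of separate modules. One module encodes the TetR repressor on the reverse strand; its promoter is not identified in the record. The next contains the Pmyc-tetO promoter, where the short matches labelled "tight TRE promoter" most likely just reflect its tet operator sequences rather than any mammalian element. The last encodes E. coli SspB, the adaptor protein that delivers ssrA-type tagged substrates to the ClpXP protease. TetR represses sspB until a tetracycline inducer releases it from the operators.

According to the associated publication, the construct is used for controlled proteolysis in mycobacteria. Induced SspB directs degradation of a target protein carrying a suitable degradation tag, an approach applied there to deplete the RNA polymerase beta subunit. The annotated sequence is 6,305 nt, shorter than the sum of the catalogued backbone and insert sizes.
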