Features (pLannotate 1.2.2; 18 found; start..end, strand, type, name):
    267..855     -  rep_origin     ori: high-copy-number ColE1/pMB1/pBR322/pUC origin of replication
    903..1046    -  CDS            TRA2_ECOLX (fragment): Protein predicted: Swiss-Prot protein existence level 4. Required for transposition of transposon Tn903. From Escherichia coli.
   1187..2002    -  CDS            KanR: aminoglycoside phosphotransferase; aph(3')-Ia; confers resistance to kanamycin in bacteria or G418 (Geneticin®) in eukaryotes
   2120..2224    +  CDS            32 (fragment): VG32_BPML5 - Protein predicted: Swiss-Prot protein existence level 4. From Mycobacterium phage L5 (Mycobacteriophage L5).
   2286..3398    -  CDS            33: VINT_BPML5 - Also known as int. Protein inferred from homology: Swiss-Prot protein existence level 3. Integrase is necessary for integration of the phage into the host genome by site-specific recombination. From Mycobacterium phage L5 (Mycobacteriophage L5).
   3811..3912    +  CDS            34.1 (fragment): VG341_BPMD2 - Protein predicted: Swiss-Prot protein existence level 4. Putative excisionase. From Mycobacterium phage D29 (Mycobacteriophage D29).
   3945..3991    -  terminator     rrnB T1 terminator: transcription terminator T1 from the E. coli rrnB gene
   4178..4243    +  rep_origin     RSF ori (fragment): Plasmids containing the RSF 1030 origin of replication can be propagated in E. coli cells that contain additional plasmids with compatible origins.
   4303..4323    +  protein_bind   attB4: mutant version of attB; core recombination site for the Gateway® BP reaction BP Clonase™
   4366..4396    -  misc_feature   MCS (fragment): pBluescript multiple cloning site
   4548..5168    -  CDS            tetR: TETR2_ECOLX - Experimental evidence at protein level: Swiss-Prot protein existence level 1. TetR is the repressor of the tetracycline resistance element; its N-terminal region forms a helix-turn-helix structure and binds DNA. Binding of tetracycline to TetR reduces the repressor affinity for the tetracycline resistance gene (tetA) promoter operator sites. From Escherichia coli.
   5332..5356    +  protein_bind   attB1: mutant version of attB; recombination site for the Gateway® BP reaction BP Clonase™
   5445..5549    +  CDS            Y4104_STRCO (fragment): Protein inferred from homology: Swiss-Prot protein existence level 3. From Streptomyces coelicolor (strain ATCC BAA-471 / A3(2) / M145).
   5607..5626    +  promoter       tight TRE promoter (fragment): Tet-responsive promoter PTight, consisting of seven tet operator sequences followed by the minimal CMV promoter
   5633..5650    +  promoter       tight TRE promoter (fragment): Tet-responsive promoter PTight, consisting of seven tet operator sequences followed by the minimal CMV promoter
   5748..5768    -  protein_bind   attB2: mutant version of attB; core recombination site for the Gateway® BP reaction BP Clonase™
   5797..6291    +  CDS            sspB (sequence withheld): SSPB_ECOLI - Experimental evidence at protein level: Swiss-Prot protein existence level 1. Also stimulates degradation of the N-terminus of RseA (residues 1-108, alone or in complex with sigma-E) by ClpX-ClpP in a non-ssrA-mediated fashion. From Escherichia coli (strain K12).
   6298..13      -  protein_bind   attB3 (across the origin): mutant version of attB; core recombination site for the Gateway® BP reaction BP Clonase™
>Addgene plasmid #27069 | pGMCKq1-10M1-sspBmyc | depositor full sequence | sequence record 12810 | Author sequence
TTATACATAGTTGCTTAAGCTGCAGGGGACCCTAGAGGTCCCCTTTTTTATTTTAAAAATTTTTTATAAC
CGGTAAGAAGTCCAACACGCCGCTCCTCCCCGATGTTGCGTAGCCGCTTCAAGCTTAAGCAACGGCCCCA
GTGAGTAGCGACTTTGGATCCGGTACCCGCAACGGTCAACCAGCGTCTACGCGTTTCACTGGCCGACATG
TGAGCAAAAGGCCAGCAAAAGGCCAGGAACCGTAAAAAGGCCGCGTTGCTGGCGTTTTTCCATAGGCTCC
GCCCCCCTGACGAGCATCACAAAAATCGACGCTCAAGTCAGAGGTGGCGAAACCCGACAGGACTATAAAG
ATACCAGGCGTTTCCCCCTGGAAGCTCCCTCGTGCGCTCTCCTGTTCCGACCCTGCCGCTTACCGGATAC
CTGTCCGCCTTTCTCCCTTCGGGAAGCGTGGCGCTTTCTCAATGCTCACGCTGTAGGTATCTCAGTTCGG
TGTAGGTCGTTCGCTCCAAGCTGGGCTGTGTGCACGAACCCCCCGTTCAGCCCGACCGCTGCGCCTTATC
CGGTAACTATCGTCTTGAGTCCAACCCGGTAAGACACGACTTATCGCCACTGGCAGCAGCCACTGGTAAC
AGGATTAGCAGAGCGAGGTATGTAGGCGGTGCTACAGAGTTCTTGAAGTGGTGGCCTAACTACGGCTACA
CTAGAAGGACAGTATTTGGTATCTGCGCTCTGCTGAAGCCAGTTACCTTCGGAAAAAGAGTTGGTAGCTC
TTGATCCGGCAAACAAACCACCGCTGGTAGCGGTGGTTTTTTTGTTTGCAAGCAGCAGATTACGCGCAGA
AAAAAAGGATCTCAAGAAGATCCTTTGATCTTTTCTACGGGGTCTGACGCTCAGTGGAACTAGTGAGGTC
TGCCTCGTGAAGAAGGTGTTGCTGACTCATACCAGGCCTGAATCGCCCCATCATCCAGCCAGAAAGTGAG
GGAGCCACGGTTGATGAGAGCTTTGTTGTAGGTGGACCAGTTGGTGATTTTGAACTTTTGCTTTGCCACG
GAACGGTCTGCGTTGTCGGGAAGATGCGTGATCTGATCCTTCAACTCAGCAAAAGTTCGATTTATTCAAC
AAAGCCGCCGTCCCGTCAAGTCAGCGTAATGCTCTGCCAGTGTTACAACCAATTAACCAATTCTGATTAG
AAAAACTCATCGAGCATCAAATGAAACTGCAATTTATTCATATCAGGATTATCAATACCATATTTTTGAA
AAAGCCGTTTCTGTAATGAAGGAGAAAACTCACCGAGGCAGTTCCATAGGATGGCAAGATCCTGGTATCG
GTCTGCGATTCCGACTCGTCCAACATCAATACAACCTATTAATTTCCCCTCGTCAAAAATAAGGTTATCA
AGTGAGAAATCACCATGAGTGACGACTGAATCCGGTGAGAATGGCAAAAGATTATGCATTTCTTTCCAGA
CTTGTTCAACAGGCCAGCCATTACGCTCGTCATCAAAATCACTCGCATCAACCAAACCGTTATTCATTCG
TGATTGCGCCTGAGCGAGACGAAATACGCGATCGCTGTTAAAAGGACAATTACAAACAGGAATCGAATGC
AACCGGCGCAGGAACACTGCCAGCGCATCAACAATATTTTCACCTGAATCAGGATATTCTTCTAATACCT
GGAATGCTGTTTTCCCGGGGATCGCAGTGGTGAGTAACCATGCATCATCAGGAGTACGGATAAAATGCTT
GATGGTCGGAAGAGGCATAAATTCCGTCAGCCAGTTTAGTCTGACCATCTCATCTGTAACATCATTGGCA
ACGCTACCTTTGCCATGTTTCAGAAACAACTCTGGCGCATGGGGCTTCCCATACAAGCGATAGATTGTCG
CACCTGATTGCCCGACATTATCGCGAGCCCATTTATACCCATATAAATCAGCATCCATGTTGGAATTTAA
TCGCGGCCTCGAGCAAGACGTTTCCCGTTGAATATGGCTCATAACACCCCTTGTATTACTGTTTATGTAA
GCAGACAGTTTTATTGTTCATGATGATATATTTTTATCTTGTGCAATGTAACATCAGAGATTTTGAGACA
CAACGTCGCTTTGTTGCTAGCTGGCGGGAACGGCAATGCTCCTGGCGGCGGCGGGGCTGGTGCCCAGGTC
TCCGCACAGAGCGGCGGTGCTGGCGCTCGCGGCCAGGCGTGGTTCTTCGCGTACTGACAAGAAACCCCCC
TCTTTAGGACTCAGTGTCCTTGGGAGGGGGGCTTTTTGCGTTTCAGGAGGTCTTGGCCAGCTTGGACATC
GCCTCAGCGATAGCCTCGTCGCGGGCCTCAGACGCCATCTGGTACTTCATCGCCATCCTAGGAGTCGTGT
GACCGAGACGGGCCATCAGCTCCTTGGTCGTCGCACCTGCCTGAGCGGCGAACGTAGCGCCGACAGCGCG
GAGGTCGTGGATGCGGAGTTCCGGCCGACCGATCTTGGCGTAGCCACGCTTCAGCGACTTGGTGAACGCG
GACTTCGACAGCCGGTTGCCCTGCGTCGTGGTCACCAGGAATGCCTCGGGGCCCTTGTTCATCTTCGTAC
GGTCCTTCATGTGCGCTCGGATCATCTCCGCGACGTGAGGCGGAACCGTCACAGGACGCTTCGACCGGAC
GGTCTTGGCGTTGCCAACGACGATCTTGTTCCCCACGCGGGAAGCGCCACGGCGCACCCGGAGCTTCATC
GTCATGCCGTCGTCCACGATGTCCTTGCGGCGAAGCTCGATCAGCTCTCCGAACCGGAGGCTCGTCCACG
CCAGGATGTATGCCGCGATCCGGTAGTGCTCGAAGATCTCAGCGGCGACGATGTCCAGCTCCTCAGGCGT
CAGCGCCTCTACGTCGCGCTCATCGGCTGCCTTCTGCTCGATCCGGCACGGGTTCTCTGCGATCAGCTTG
TCCTCGACCGCTGTGTTCATCACCGCCCGGAGGACGTTGTAGGCATGCCGGCGGGCAGTCGGGTGCTTCC
TACCCATCCCGGCCCACCACGCACGCACCAGAGCTGGCGTCATCTCTGTGACCGCCACTTCACCTAGCAC
CGGGTAGATGCGGCGCTCCGCGTGCCCGCTGTACAGATCCCTGGTGCCGTCTGCGAGGTCGCGCTCCACG
AGCCACTTCCGGGTGTACTCCTCCAGCGTGATGGCGCTGGCGGCTGCCTTCTTCGCCCGGTCCTGTGGAG
GGGTCCAGGTCTCCATCTCGATGAGCCGCTTCTCGCCCGCGAGCCAGGCTTCGGCGTCCATCTTGTTGTC
GTAGGTCTGCAGCGCGTAGTACCTCACACCGTCCTGCGGGTTGACGTATGAGGCTTGGATCCTCCCGCTG
CGCTGAGTCTTCAGCGATCCCCATCCGCGACGTGCCAACTAGGTCTCCTCTCGTCGTGAACAAGGCTACC
GGGTTGCAACTCCTGTGCAACTCTCAGGCTTCAACGCGCTTCTACGACCTGCAATTTCTTTCCACTTAGA
GGATGCAGCCGAGAGGGGGTAAAAACCTATCTTGACCGGCCCATATATGTGGTCGGCAGACACCCATTCT
TCCAAACTAGCTACGCGGGTTCGATTCCCGTCGCCCGCTCCGCTGGTCAGAGGGTGTTTTCGCCCTCTGG
CCATTTTTCTTTCCAGGGGTCTGCAACTCTTGTGCGACTCTTCTGACCTGGGCATACGCGGTTGCAACGC
ATCCCTGATCTGGCTACTTTCGATGCTGACAAACGAATAGAGCCCCCCGCCTGCGCGAACAGACGAGGGG
CATTCACACCAGATTGGAGCTGGTGCAGTGAAGAGAATAGACCGGGACAAGGTTGCACCGGGAGTTGCAG
CGGTCGGAACCCTCGCCGTCGGCGGGCTGGCGTTCGCCCTGTCGTTCACGGCTCTAGCTGATCACCGCGG
CCATGATGGCCGGACAAACAACAGATAAAACGAAAGGCCCAGTCTTTCGACTGAGCCTTTCGTTTTATTT
GATGCCTGGCAGTCGATCGTACGCTAGTTAACTACGTCGACATCGATTTAATTAATATGCATCAATTGAT
TTAAATACTAGTGTTAACTATTTAATTGGGGACCCTAGAGGTCCCCTTTTTTATTTTAAAAATTTTTTCN
AAGGGGACCTCTAGGGTCCCCAGCTGGCTAGCGAGTCATGAGGTNACCATGTTCTTTCCTGCGTTATCCC
CTGATTCTGTGGATAACCGTATTACCGCCTTTGAGTGAGCTGATACCAGCGGATAACAATTTCACACAGG
AAACAGCTATGACCATGATTACGCCAAGCTATCAACTTTGTATAGAAAAGTTGCATGACCAACTTCGATA
ACGTTCTCGGCTCGATGATCCCCGGCGGGCCCCCCCTCGAGGTCGACGGTATCGATTTAATTAATATGCA
TCAATTGATTTAAATACTAGTGTTAACTATTTAATTGGGGACCCTAGAGGTCCCCTTTTTTATTTTAAAA
ATTTTTTCNAAGGGGACCTCTAGGGTCCCCAGCTGGCTAGCGAGTCATGAGGTNACCATGGTCATTAGGA
GCCGCTCTCGCACTTCAGCTGCTTCTCCAAGCCGCAGATGATCAGCTCCAGGCCGAACAAGAAGGCCGGC
TCGGCGCCCTGGTGGTCGAACAGCTCGATGGCCTGGCGCAGCAACGGCGGCATGCTGTCGGTGGTCGGGG
TCTCGCGCTCCTCCTTGGCGACCTGGTGCTCCTGGTCCTCCAACACGCAGCCCAGGGTGAAGTGGCCCAC
GGCCGACAGGGCGTACAACGCGTTCTCCAGCGAGAAGCCCTGCTGGCACAGGAAGGCCAACTGGTTCTCC
AGGGTCTCGTACTGCTTCTCGGTCGGCCGGGTGCCCAGGTGCACCTTGGCGCCGTCGCGGTGGCTCAGCA
AGGCGCAGCGGAAGCTCTTGGCGTTGTTGCGCAGGAAGTCCTGCCAGCTCTCGCCCTCCAGCGGGCAGAA
GTGGGTGTGGTGGCGGTCCAACATCTCGATGGCCAGGGCGTCGAGCAGGGCCCGCTTGTTCTTGACGTGC
CAGTACAGGGTCGGCTGCTCGACGCCCAGCTTCTGGGCCAGCTTGCGGGTGGTCAGGCCCTCGATGCCGA
CCTCGTTCAGCAGCTCCAGGGCGGAGTTGATGACCTTGGACTTGTCCAGGCGGGACATTGCGAAGTGATT
CCTCCTGATGGTACCGGATCCGTGGCAGGAGGGTCGCCTGCGTCGGCAACTCGCCCAGGCTACACGAGAG
CCCTCGACTGCGAAAATGCCGACCAGGCACCACCGCACTCCAGGCTTAACCCGGTGCGACGATCCAATAT
TACGAGATCTGACAAGTTTGTACAAAAAAGCAGGCTACCAGGCCTAGATCTGGGGACCCTAGAGGTCCCC
TTTTTTATTTTAAAAATTTTTTCACGTGCCAGCCGATTGGACTAGAAATATTGGATCGTCGGCACCGTCA
CGGCCGTGGGAGGCGGCACGATCCGCGACGTGATGATCGGCCGCATCCCCACGGTGCTGCGCAGTGAGCT
CTACGCCATCCCGGCGTTGATCTGTGCGTTCGCACGCACAGGCCCGGTGTGAGAAGGGTCTCTGACGAGC
GGGAGAACTCCCTATCAGTGATAGAGTTTGTCCTCCCTATCAGTGATAGATAGGCTCTGGGAGTACCCGT
GTGTACGACCAGCACGGCATACATCATTTCGACGCCGAGAGATTCGCCGCCCGAAATGAGCACGATCCGC
ATGCACCCAGCTTTCTTGTACAAAGTGGGCTCGAGGCATGCGAAGGAGATATACAT
[495 nt withheld, positions 5797-6291]
TAATAGCAACTTTA
