>Addgene plasmid #27069 | pGMCKq1-10M1-sspBmyc | addgene partial sequence | sequence record 33329 | 27069 with pBR322ori-F (5' GGGAAACGCCTGGTATCTTT 3')
TCTGACTTGAGCGTCGATTTTTGTGATGCTCGTCAGGGGGGCGGAGCCTATGGAAAAACGCCAGCAACGC
GGCCTTTTTACGGTTCCTGGCCTTTTGCTGGCCTTTTGCTCACATGTCGGCCAGTGAAACGCGTAGACGC
TGGTTGACCGTTGCGGGTACCGGATCCAAAGTCGCTACTCACTGGGGCCGTTGCTTAAGCTTGAAGCGGC
TACGCAACATCGGGGAGGAGCGGCGTGTTGGACTTCTTACCGGTTATAAAAAATTTTTAAAATAAAAAAG
GGGACCTCTAGGGTCCCCTGCAGCTTAAGCAACTATGTATAATAAAGTTGCTATTA
[495 nt withheld, positions 337-831]
ATGTATATCTCCTTCGCATGCCTCGAGCCCACTTTGTACAAGAAAGCTGGGTGCATGCGGATCGTGCTCA
TTTC
